Addgene plasmid #172797: pLBT0010
Purpose: Level 1 module containing 35S-HSP21-GFP_P2 F
Depositing lab: Benjamin Field. Depositing organization: CNRS DR12, Delegation Provence et Corse. Publication: MoBiFC: development of a modular bimolecular fluorescence complementation toolkit for the analysis of chloroplast protein-protein interactions. Velay F, Soula M, Mehrez M, Belbachir C, D'Alessandro S, Laloi C, Crete P, Field B. Plant Methods. 2022 May 26;18(1):69. doi: 10.1186/s13007-022-00902-1. PubMed 35619173.
Backbone
  Vector backbone: pICH47742
  Backbone manufacturer: Engler et al. 2014
  Vector type: Synthetic Biology
Growth in bacteria
  Bacterial resistance: Ampicillin, 100 μg/mL
  Growth temperature: 37°C
  Growth strain: DH5alpha
  Copy number: High Copy
Gene/Insert
  Gene/Insert name: p35S-5UTMV-NT2_CTPSSU-mHSP21-GFP-3U+TER35S
  Species: A. thaliana (mustard weed)
  Cloning method: Restriction Enzyme; 5′ cloning site Unknown (unknown if destroyed)
Terms and licenses: Academic/Nonprofit Terms; Industry Terms: Not Available to Industry
Depositor comments: Please visit https://www.biorxiv.org/content/10.1101/2021.03.01.433373v1 for bioRxiv preprint.
How to cite: pLBT0010 was a gift from Benjamin Field (Addgene plasmid # 172797 ; http://n2t.net/addgene:172797 ; RRID:Addgene_172797)
