[The description below was written by a language model from this plasmid's Addgene catalogue record and pLannotate feature annotations shown in this document.]
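Description:
pLBT0010 is a Level 1 Golden Gate/MoClo module built in the pICH47742 acceptor backbone, catalogued as a synthetic-biology vector and belonging to a modular toolkit developed for studying chloroplast protein–protein interactions by bimolecular fluorescence complementation. The "P2 F" in its stated purpose presumably indicates a position 2, forward-orientation Level 1 unit, as expected for this acceptor. The 7.6 kb plasmid is propagated in E. coli at high copy under ampicillin selection, with β-lactamase expressed from its own promoter and a ColE1/pUC-type origin. The backbone also carries the broad-host-range IncP oriV together with trfA, whose product initiates replication at oriV, plus nopaline-type left and right T-DNA border repeats that flank the payload. These are the elements of a binary vector able to replicate in Agrobacterium and deliver the cassette to plant cells. No plant selectable marker is annotated.

Between the borders lies a single plant transcription unit. A long CaMV 35S promoter, whose upstream region is picked up as a fragment of the adjacent viral open reading frame, is followed by the TMV Ω 5′ leader, which enhances translation. The coding region begins with the chloroplast transit peptide region of the Arabidopsis RuBisCO small subunit (RBCS-1A). It is annotated as two fragments separated by a gap, which may reflect a retained intron, although the record does not say so. This targeting sequence is fused to the mature portion of Arabidopsis HSP21, a chloroplast small heat-shock chaperone, and then to a near full-length EGFP-type GFP. The unit is terminated by the CaMV 35S 3′UTR and polyadenylation signal. The construct therefore drives strong constitutive expression of chloroplast-targeted HSP21-GFP. It can be assembled with other Level 1 units into multigene constructs, but the record does not state its precise role within the toolkit.
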