Features (pLannotate 1.2.2; 17 found; start..end, strand, type, name):
     46..70      +  misc_feature   RB T-DNA repeat: right border repeat from nopaline C58 T-DNA
    182..202     -  CDS            TetR (fragment): tetracycline resistance regulatory protein; tetR
    229..1374    -  CDS            trfA: TRFA_ECOLX - Experimental evidence at protein level: Swiss-Prot protein existence level 1. Also involved in plasmid copy number control, promoting intermolecular coupling of protein bound iterons at oriV, which inhibits replication initiation. From Escherichia coli.
   1710..2298    -  rep_origin     ori: high-copy-number ColE1/pMB1/pBR322/pUC origin of replication
   2469..3329    -  CDS            AmpR: β-lactamase; bla; confers resistance to ampicillin, carbenicillin, and related antibiotics
   3330..3434    -  promoter       AmpR promoter: bla
   3521..4152    -  rep_origin     oriV: incP origin of replication
   4244..4268    +  misc_feature   LB T-DNA repeat: left border repeat from nopaline C58 T-DNA
   4376..5182    +  CDS            IBMP_CAMVB (fragment): Experimental evidence at protein level: Swiss-Prot protein existence level 1. Enhances the ribosomal termination-reinitiation event leading to the translation of major open reading frames on the polycistronic viral RNAs. From Cauliflower mosaic virus (strain Bari 1) (CaMV).
   5366..5711    +  promoter       CaMV 35S promoter: strong constitutive promoter from cauliflower mosaic virus
   5663..5709    +  promoter       minimal CaMV 35S promoter: minimal 35S promoter from cauliflower mosaic virus
   5740..5793    +  misc_feature   TMV Ω: translational enhancer from the tobacco mosaic virus 5'-leader sequence (Gallie et al., 1988)
   5802..5975    +  CDS            RBCS-1A (fragment): RBS1A_ARATH - Also known as ATS1A. Experimental evidence at protein level: Swiss-Prot protein existence level 1. RuBisCO catalyzes two reactions: the carboxylation of D- ribulose 1,5-bisphosphate, the primary event in carbon dioxide fixation, as well as the oxidative fragmentation of the pentose substrate. Both reactions occur simultaneously and in competition at the same active site. Although the small subunit is not catalytic it is essential for maximal activity. From Arabidopsis thaliana (Mouse-ear cress).
   6079..6159    +  CDS            RBCS-1A (fragment): RBS1A_ARATH - Also known as ATS1A. Experimental evidence at protein level: Swiss-Prot protein existence level 1. RuBisCO catalyzes two reactions: the carboxylation of D- ribulose 1,5-bisphosphate, the primary event in carbon dioxide fixation, as well as the oxidative fragmentation of the pentose substrate. Both reactions occur simultaneously and in competition at the same active site. Although the small subunit is not catalytic it is essential for maximal activity. From Arabidopsis thaliana (Mouse-ear cress).
   6151..6702    +  CDS            HSP21 (fragment): HS25P_ARATH - Also known as HSP25.3. Experimental evidence at protein level: Swiss-Prot protein existence level 1. Chaperone protein required for seedling and chloroplast development under heat stress, probably by maintaining plastid-encoded RNA polymerase (PEP)-dependent transcription. From Arabidopsis thaliana (Mouse-ear cress).
   6708..7425    +  CDS            EGFP (fragment): the original enhanced GFP (Yang et al., 1996) mammalian codon-optimized
   7460..1       +  polyA_signal   CaMV poly(A) signal (across the origin): cauliflower mosaic virus polyadenylation signal
>Addgene plasmid #172797 | pLBT0010 | addgene full sequence | sequence record 346340 | Addgene NGS Result
CGCTACTATTGTCTTCTGCACGAAGTGGTTTAAACTATCAGTGTTTGACAGGATATATTGGCGGGTAAAC
CTAAGAGAAAAGAGCGTTTATTAGAATAATCGGATATTTAAAAGGGCGTGAAAAGGTTTATCCGTTCGTC
CATTTGTATGTGCATGCCAACCACAGGGTTCCCCAGATCAGGCGCTGGCTGCTGAACCCCCAGCCGGAAC
TGACCCCACAAGGCCCTAGCGTTTGCAATGCACCAGGTCATCATTGACCCAGGCGTGTTCCACCAGGCCG
CTGCCTCGCAACTCTTCGCAGGCTTCGCCGACCTGCTCGCGCCACTTCTTCACGCGGGTGGAATCCGATC
CGCACATGAGGCGGAAGGTTTCCAGCTTGAGCGGGTACGGCTCCCGGTGCGAGCTGAAATAGTCGAACAT
CCGTCGGGCCGTCGGCGACAGCTTGCGGTACTTCTCCCATATGAATTTCGTGTAGTGGTCGCCAGCAAAC
AGCACGACGATTTCCTCGTCGATCAGGACCTGGCAACGGGACGTTTTCTTGCCACGGTCCAGGACGCGGA
AGCGGTGCAGCAGCGACACCGATTCCAGGTGCCCAACGCGGTCGGACGTGAAGCCCATCGCCGTCGCCTG
TAGGCGCGACAGGCATTCCTCGGCCTTCGTGTAATACCGGCCATTGATCGACCAGCCCAGGTCCTGGCAA
AGCTCGTAGAACGTGAAGGTGATCGGCTCGCCGATAGGGGTGCGCTTCGCGTACTCCAACACCTGCTGCC
ACACCAGTTCGTCATCGTCGGCCCGCAGCTCGACGCCGGTGTAGGTGATCTTCACGTCCTTGTTGACGTG
GAAAATGACCTTGTTTTGCAGCGCCTCGCGCGGGATTTTCTTGTTGCGCGTGGTGAACAGGGCAGAGCGG
GCCGTGTCGTTTGGCATCGCTCGCATCGTGTCCGGCCACGGCGCAATATCGAACAAGGAAAGCTGCATTT
CCTTGATCTGCTGCTTCGTGTGTTTCAGCAACGCGGCCTGCTTGGCCTCGCTGACCTGTTTTGCCAGGTC
CTCGCCGGCGGTTTTTCGCTTCTTGGTCGTCATAGTTCCTCGCGTGTCGATGGTCATCGACTTCGCCAAA
CCTGCCGCCTCCTGTTCAAGACGACGCGAACGCTCCACGGCGGCCGATGGCGCGGGCAGGGCAGGGGGAG
CCAGTTGCACGCTGTCGCGCTCGATCTTGGCCGTAGCTTGCTGGACCATCGAGCCGACGGACTGGAAGGT
TTCGCGGGGCGCACGCATGACGGTGCGGCTTGCGATGGTTTCGGCATCCTCGGCGGAAAACCCCGCGTCG
ATCAGTTCTTGCCTGTATGCCTTCCGGTCAAACGTCCGATTCATTCACCCTCCTTGCGGGATTGCCCCGA
CTCACGCCGGGGCAATGTGCCCTTATTCCTGATTTGACCCGCCTGGTGCCTTGGTGTCCAGATAATCCAC
CTTATCGGCAATGAAGTCGGTCCCGTAGACCGTCTGGCCGTCCTTCTCGTACTTGGTATTCCGAATCTTG
CCCTGCACGAATACCAGCGACCCCTTGCCCAAATACTTGCCGTGGGCCTCGGCCTGAGAGCCAAAACACT
TGATGCGGAAGAAGTCGGTGCGCTCCTGCTTGTCGCCGGCATCGTTGCGCCACATCTAGGATCTGCCAGG
AACCGTAAAAAGGCCGCGTTGCTGGCGTTTTTCCATAGGCTCCGCCCCCCTGACGAGCATCACAAAAATC
GACGCTCAAGTCAGAGGTGGCGAAACCCGACAGGACTATAAAGATACCAGGCGTTTCCCCCTGGAAGCTC
CCTCGTGCGCTCTCCTGTTCCGACCCTGCCGCTTACCGGATACCTGTCCGCCTTTCTCCCTTCGGGAAGC
GTGGCGCTTTCTCATAGCTCACGCTGTAGGTATCTCAGTTCGGTGTAGGTCGTTCGCTCCAAGCTGGGCT
GTGTGCACGAACCCCCCGTTCAGCCCGACCGCTGCGCCTTATCCGGTAACTATCGTCTTGAGTCCAACCC
GGTAAGACACGACTTATCGCCACTGGCAGCAGCCACTGGTAACAGGATTAGCAGAGCGAGGTATGTAGGC
GGTGCTACAGAGTTCTTGAAGTGGTGGCCTAACTACGGCTACACTAGAAGAACAGTATTTGGTATCTGCG
CTCTGCTGAAGCCAGTTACCTTCGGAAAAAGAGTTGGTAGCTCTTGATCCGGCAAACAAACCACCGCTGG
TAGCGGTGGTTTTTTTGTTTGCAAGCAGCAGATTACGCGCAGAAAAAAAGGATCTCAAGAAGATCCTTTG
ATCTTTTCTACGGGGTCTGACGCTCAGTGGAACGAAAACTCACGTTAAGGGATTTTGGTCATGAGATTAT
CAAAAAGGATCTTCACCTAGATCCTTTTAAATTAAAAATGAAGTTTTAAATCAATCTAAAGTATATATGA
GTAAACTTGGTCTGACAGTTACCAATGCTTAATCAGTGAGGCACCTATCTCAGCGATCTGTCTATTTCGT
TCATCCATAGTTGCCTGACTCCCCGTCGTGTAGATAACTACGATACGGGAGGGCTTACCATCTGGCCCCA
GTGCTGCAATGATACCGCGAGAACCACGCTCACCGGCTCCAGATTTATCAGCAATAAACCAGCCAGCCGG
AAGGGCCGAGCGCAGAAGTGGTCCTGCAACTTTATCCGCCTCCATCCAGTCTATTAATTGTTGCCGGGAA
GCTAGAGTAAGTAGTTCGCCAGTTAATAGTTTGCGCAACGTTGTTGCCATTGCTACAGGCATCGTGGTGT
CACGCTCGTCGTTTGGTATGGCTTCATTCAGCTCCGGTTCCCAACGATCAAGGCGAGTTACATGATCCCC
CATGTTGTGCAAAAAAGCGGTTAGCTCCTTCGGTCCTCCGATCGTTGTCAGAAGTAAGTTGGCCGCAGTG
TTATCACTCATGGTTATGGCAGCACTGCATAATTCTCTTACTGTCATGCCATCCGTAAGATGCTTTTCTG
TGACTGGTGAGTACTCAACCAAGTCATTCTGAGAATAGTGTATGCGGCGACCGAGTTGCTCTTGCCCGGC
GTCAATACGGGATAATACCGCGCCACATAGCAGAACTTTAAAAGTGCTCATCATTGGAAAACGTTCTTCG
GGGCGAAAACTCTCAAGGATCTTACCGCTGTTGAGATCCAGTTCGATGTAACCCACTCGTGCACCCAACT
GATCTTCAGCATCTTTTACTTTCACCAGCGTTTCTGGGTGAGCAAAAACAGGAAGGCAAAATGCCGCAAA
AAAGGGAATAAGGGCGACACGGAAATGTTGAATACTCATACTCTTCCTTTTTCAATATTATTGAAGCATT
TATCAAGGTTATTGTCTCATGAGCGGATACATATTTGAATGTATTTAGAAAAATAAACAAATAGGGGTTC
CGCGCACGAATTGGCCAGCGCTGCCATTTTTGGGGTGAGGCCGTTCGCGGCCGAGGGGCGCAGCCCCTGG
GGGGATGGGAGGCCCGCGTTAGCGGGCCGGGAGGGTTCGAGAAGGGGGGGCACCCCCCTTCGGCGTGCGC
GGTCACGCGCACAGGGCGCAGCCCTGGTTAAAAACAAGGTTTATAAATATTGGTTTAAAAGCAGGTTAAA
AGACAGGTTAGCGGTGGCCGAAAAACGGGCGGAAACCCTTGCAAATGCTGGATTTTCTGCCTGTGGACAG
CCCCTCAAATGTCAATAGGTGCGCCCCTCATCTGTCAGCACTCTGCCCCTCAAGTGTCAAGGATCGCGCC
CCTCATCTGTCAGTAGTCGCGCCCCTCAAGTGTCAATACCGCAGGGCACTTATCCCCAGGCTTGTCCACA
TCATCTGTGGGAAACTCGCGTAAAATCAGGCGTTTTCGCCGATTTGCGAGGCTGGCCAGCTCCACGTCGC
CGGCCGAAATCGAGCCTGCCCCTCATCTGTCAACGCCGCGCCGGGTGAGTCGGCCCCTCAAGTGTCAACG
TCCGCCCCTCATCTGTCAGTGAGGGCCAAGTTTTCCGCGAGGTATCCACAACGCCGGCGGCCGCGGTGTC
TCGCACACGGCTTCGACGGCGTTTCTGGCGCGTTTGCAGGGCCATAGACGGCCGCCAGCCCAGCGGCGAG
GGCAACCAGCCCGGTGAGCGTCGCAAAGGAGATCCTGATCTGACTGATGGGCTGCCTGTATCGAGTGGTG
ATTTTGTGCCGAGCTGCCGGTCGGGGAGCTGTTGGCTGGCTGGTGGCAGGATATATTGTGGTGTAAACAA
ATTGACGCTTAGACAACTTAATAACACATTGCGGACGTTTTTAATGTACTGGGGTGGATGCAGTGGGCCC
CACTCTGTGAAGACAAGCAAGAATTCAAGCTTGGAGGAATTCCAATCCCACAAAAATCTGAGCTTAACAG
CACAGTTGCTCCTCTCAGAGCAGAATCGGGTATTCAACACCCTCATATCAACTACTACGTTGTGTATAAC
GGTCCACATGCCGGTATATACGATGACTGGGGTTGTACAAAGGCGGCAACAAACGGCGTTCCCGGAGTTG
CACACAAGAAATTTGCCACTATTACAGAGGCAAGAGCAGCAGCTGACGCGTACACAACAAGTCAGCAAAC
AGACAGGTTGAACTTCATCCCCAAAGGAGAAGCTCAACTCAAGCCCAAGAGCTTTGCTAAGGCCCTAACA
AGCCCACCAAAGCAAAAAGCCCACTGGCTCACGCTAGGAACCAAAAGGCCCAGCAGTGATCCAGCCCCAA
AAGAGATCTCCTTTGCCCCGGAGATTACAATGGACGATTTCCTCTATCTTTACGATCTAGGAAGGAAGTT
CGAAGGTGAAGGTGACGACACTATGTTCACCACTGATAATGAGAAGGTTAGCCTCTTCAATTTCAGAAAG
AATGCTGACCCACAGATGGTTAGAGAGGCCTACGCAGCAAGTCTCATCAAGACGATCTACCCGAGTAACA
ATCTCCAGGAGATCAAATACCTTCCCAAGAAGGTTAAAGATGCAGTCAAAAGATTCAGGACTAATTGCAT
CAAGAACACAGAGAAAGACATATTTCTCAAGATCAGAAGTACTATTCCAGTATGGACGATTCAAGGCTTG
CTTCATAAACCAAGGCAAGTAATAGAGATTGGAGTCTCTAAAAAGGTAGTTCCTACTGAATCTAAGGCCA
TGCATGGAGTCTAAGATTCAAATCGAGGATCTAACAGAACTCGCCGTCAAGACTGGCGAACAGTTCATAC
AGAGTCTTTTACGACTCAATGACAAGAAGAAAATCTTCGTCAACATGGTGGAGCACGACACTCTGGTCTA
CTCCAAAAATGTCAAAGATACAGTCTCAGAAGATCAAAGGGCTATTGAGACTTTTCAACAAAGGATAATT
TCGGGAAACCTCCTCGGATTCCATTGCCCAGCTATCTGTCACTTCATCGAAAGGACAGTAGAAAAGGAAG
GTGGCTCCTACAAATGCCATCATTGCGATAAAGGAAAGGCTATCATTCAAGATCTCTCTGCCGACAGTGG
TCCCAAAGATGGACCCCCACCCACGAGGAGCATCGTGGAAAAAGAAGAGGTTCCAACCACGTCTACAAAG
CAAGTGGATTGATGTGACATCTCCACTGACGTAAGGGATGACGCACAATCCCACTATCCTTCGCAAGACC
CTTCCTCTATATAAGGAAGTTCATTTCATTTGGAGAGGACACGCTCGAGTATAAGAGCTCATTTTTACAA
CAATTACCAACAACAACAAACAACAAACAACATTACAATTACATTTACAATTATCGATACAATGGCTTCC
TCTATGCTCTCTTCCGCTACTATGGTTGCCTCTCCGGCTCAGGCCACTATGGTCGCTCCTTTCAACGGAC
TTAAGTCCTCCGCTGCCTTCCCAGCCACCCGCAAGGCTAACAACGACATTACTTCCATCACAAGCAACGG
CGGAAGAGTTAACTGCATGCAGGTCATTTATATTTCTTCTTTCACTTTTTTATTATTCCATATGATTTTT
TTCGGTTCTTTCTTCGAATCTACATAAACTAATATCATTGGAAAAATCGAAAAAATAGGTGTGGCCTCCG
ATTGGAAAGAAGAAGTTTGAGACTCTCTCTTACCTTCCTGACCTTACCGATTCCGAAGGTGCTCAAGACC
AGAGAGAAAACTCCATTGATGTTGTTCAGCAAGGACAACAAAAAGGGAACCAAGGATCAAGTGTCGAAAA
AAGACCTCAACAACGCTTAACCATGGATGTCTCTCCTTTCGGATTGTTGGATCCTTTGTCACCAATGAGG
ACGATGCGACAAATGTTAGATACTATGGACAGGATGTTCGAGGACACTATGCCTGTCTCAGGAAGAAACA
GAGGAGGAAGTGGAGTGTCAGAGATTCGTGCACCGTGGGACATCAAAGAGGAAGAACACGAGATCAAGAT
GCGTTTCGACATGCCTGGACTCTCTAAAGAGGACGTCAAAATCTCTGTAGAAGATAACGTACTTGTGATC
AAAGGAGAGCAGAAGAAGGAGGACAGTGATGATTCTTGGTCTGGAAGAAGCGTTAGCTCATATGGAACAC
GACTTCAGCTCCCAGACAACTGTGAGAAAGACAAGATCAAAGCTGAGCTCAAGAACGGAGTCCTCTTTAT
CACTATCCCTAAGACCAAAGTCGAACGCAAAGTCATCGATGTCCAGATTCAATCTTCGGTGAGCAAGGGC
GAGGAGCTGTTCACCGGGGTGGTGCCCATCCTGGTCGAGCTGGACGGCGACGTAAACGGCCACAAGTTCA
GCGTGTCCGGCGAGGGCGAGGGCGATGCCACCTACGGCAAGCTGACCCTGAAGTTCATCTGCACCACCGG
CAAGCTGCCCGTGCCCTGGCCCACCCTCGTGACCACCTTCAGCTACGGCGTGCAGTGCTTCAGCCGCTAC
CCCGACCACATGAAGCAGCACGACTTCTTCAAGTCCGCCATGCCCGAAGGCTACGTCCAGGAGCGCACCA
TCTTCTTCAAGGACGACGGCAACTACAAGACCCGCGCCGAGGTGAAGTTCGAGGGCGACACCCTGGTGAA
CCGCATCGAGCTGAAGGGCATCGACTTCAAGGAGGACGGCAACATCCTGGGGCACAAGCTGGAGTACAAC
TACAACAGCCACAACGTCTATATCATGGCCGACAAGCAGAAGAACGGCATCAAGGTGAACTTCAAGATCC
GCCACAACATCGAGGACGGCAGCGTGCAGCTCGCCGACCACTACCAGCAGAACACCCCCATCGGCGACGG
CCCCGTGCTGCTGCCCGACAACCACTACCTGAGCACCCAGTCCGCCCTGAGCAAAGACCCCAACGAGAAG
CGCGATCACATGGTCCTGCTGGAGTTCGTGACCGCCGCCGGGATCACTCACGGCATGGACGAGCTGTACA
AGTAAGCTTCTCTAGCTAGAGTCGATCGACAAGCTCGAGTTTCTCCATAATAATGTGTGAGTAGTTCCCA
GATAAGGGAATTAGGGTTCCTATAGGGTTTCGCTCATGTGTTGAGCATATAAGAAACCCTTAGTATGTAT
TTGTATTTGTAAAATACTTCTATCAATAAAATTTCTAATTCCTAAAACCAAAATCCAGTACTAAAATCCA
GAT
